>Addgene plasmid #144642 | TFORF3166 | addgene full sequence | sequence record 348512 | Addgene NGS Result
GGCTCCGGTGCCCGTCAGTGGGCAGAGCGCACATCGCCCACAGTCCCCGAGAAGTTGGGGGGAGGGGTCG
GCAATTGAACCGGTGCCTAGAGAAGGTGGCGCGGGGTAAACTGGGAAAGTGATGTCGTGTACTGGCTCCG
CCTTTTTCCCGAGGGTGGGGGAGAACCGTATATAAGTGCAGTAGTCGCCGTGAACGTTCTTTTTCGCAAC
GGGTTTGCCGCCAGAACACAGGTAAGTGCCGTGTGTGGTTCCCGCGGGCCTGGCCTCTTTACGGGTTATG
GCCCTTGCGTGCCTTGAATTACTTCCACCTGGCTGCAGTACGTGATTCTTGATCCCGAGCTTCGGGTTGG
AAGTGGGTGGGAGAGTTCGAGGCCTTGCGCTTAAGGAGCCCCTTCGCCTCGTGCTTGAGTTGAGGCCTGG
CCTGGGCGCTGGGGCCGCCGCGTGCGAATCTGGTGGCACCTTCGCGCCTGTCTCGCTGCTTTCGATAAGT
CTCTAGCCATTTAAAATTTTTGATGACCTGCTGCGACGCTTTTTTTCTGGCAAGATAGTCTTGTAAATGC
GGGCCAAGATCTGCACACTGGTATTTCGGTTTTTGGGGCCGCGGGCGGCGACGGGGCCCGTGCGTCCCAG
CGCACATGTTCGGCGAGGCGGGGCCTGCGAGCGCGGCCACCGAGAATCGGACGGGGGTAGTCTCAAGCTG
GCCGGCCTGCTCTGGTGCCTGGCCTCGCGCCGCCGTGTATCGCCCCGCCCTGGGCGGCAAGGCTGGCCCG
GTCGGCACCAGTTGCGTGAGCGGAAAGATGGCCGCTTCCCGGCCCTGCTGCAGGGAGCTCAAAATGGAGG
ACGCGGCGCTCGGGAGAGCGGGCGGGTGAGTCACCCACACAAAGGAAAAGGGCCTTTCCGTCCTCAGCCG
TCGCTTCATGTGACTCCACGGAGTACCGGGCGCCGTCCAGGCACCTCGATTAGTTCTCGAGCTTTTGGAG
TACGTCGTCTTTAGGTTGGGGGGAGGGGTTTTATGCGATGGAGTTTCCCCACACTGAGTGGGTGGAGACT
GAAGTTAGGCCAGCTTGGCACTTGATGTAATTCTCCTTGGAATTTGCCCTTTTTGAGTTTGGATCTTGGT
TCATTCTCAAGCCTCAGACAGTGGTTCAAAGTTTTTTTCTTCCATTTCAGGTGTCGTGAGGCTAGCATCG
ATTGATCAACAAGTTTGTACAAAAAAGTTGGCACCATGACGGATCCTTTCTGCGTTGGAGGCCGTCGGCT
CCCGGGGTCCAGCAAGAGTGGTCCCGGGAAGGATGGCAGCCGAAAGGAGGTCCGACTTCCAATGCTGCAT
GACCCACCGAAGATGGGGATGCCGGTGGTCCGTGGTGGACAGACAGTGCCCGGCCAGGCCCCTCTCTGCT
TTGACCCGGGAAGTCCAGCCAGTGACAAGACAGAAGGGAAGAAAAAGGGGCGGCCAAAAGCCGAGAACCA
GGCCCTCCGAGACATTCCTCTCTCCCTGATGAACGACTGGAAGGATGAGTTCAAGGCACACTCGAGGGTG
AAGTGTCCAAACTCAGGGTGCTGGCTGGAGTTCCCCAGCATCTACGGGCTCAAGTACCATTACCAGCGGT
GCCAAGGGGGTGCCATCTCAGATCGCCTGGCCTTCCCCTGCCCCTTCTGCGAGGCCGCATTCACCTCTAA
GACCCAGCTGGAGAAACACCGGATCTGGAACCACATGGACCGACCCCTGCCTGCCTCCAAGCCTGGGCCC
ATCAGCAGGCCGGTCACCATCAGCCGGCCTGTTGGGGTCAGCAAGCCCATCGGAGTGAGCAAACCTGTCA
CTATTGGCAAACCTGTGGGTGTCAGCAAACCCATTGGCATCAGCAAGCCAGTCTCGGTCGGCAGACCCAT
GCCAGTCACCAAGGCCATCCCGGTCACTAGGCCCGTGCCAGTCACCAAACCTGTCACAGTCAGCAGGCCC
ATGCCCGTCACCAAGGCCATGCCGGTCACCAAACCCATCACAGTCACCAAGTCTGTGCCGGTCACCAAAC
CCGTACCTGTCACCAAACCCATTACGGTAACAAAGCTTGTGACAGTTACGAAACCCGTGCCGGTCACCAA
GCCAGTGACAGTCAGCAGGCCCATTGTGGTCAGCAAGCCGGTGACAGTCAGCAGGCCCATTGCTATCAGC
AGACACACACCGCCCTGCAAAATGGTGCTGCTGACCAGGTCGGAGAACAAAGCACCTCGTGCCACAGGGA
GGAACAGTGGTAAGAAAAGGGCTGCGGACAGCCTGGACACCTGCCCAATTCCACCCAAGCAGGCCAGGCC
AGAGAATGGGGAGTACGGCCCCTCCTCCATGGGCCAGAGCTCGGCCTTCCAGCTGAGTGCAGACACCAGC
AGTGGCTCCTTGTCGCCAGGCAGCAGGCCGTCAGGGGGCATGGAGGCACTGAAGGCTGCAGGCCCTGCGT
CCCCGCCTGAGGAGGACCCGGAGCGCACAAAGCACAGAAGGAAACAGAAAACACCCAAAAAGTTTACAGG
GGAGCAGCCATCCATCTCCGGGACCTTTGGGCTCAAAGGCCTGGTCAAAGCTGAGGACAAGGCCCGAGTT
CACCGCTCCAAGAAGCAGGAGGGGCCAGGCCCTGAGGACGCCCGGAAGAAGGTGCCAGCTGCCCCCATCA
CTGTCAGCAAGGAGGCACCGGCCCCTGTGGCCCACCCAGCTCCAGGTGGCCCTGAAGAGCAGTGGCAGAG
GGCCATCCATGAGCGCGGGGAAGCCGTCTGCCCCACCTGCAACGTGGTCACCCGGAAGACTCTCGTGGGG
CTTAAGAAGCACATGGAGGTGTGTCAGAAGCTTCAGGATGCACTCAAGTGCCAGCACTGCCGGAAGCAGT
TCAAGTCCAAAGCCGGCCTCAACTACCACACTATGGCCGAGCACAGTGCCAAGCCCTCTGACGCCGAGGC
CTCCGAAGGGGGCGAGCAGGAGGAGCGCGAGAGGCTGCGCAAGGTGCTGAAGCAGATGGGACGGCTGCGC
TGCCCCCAGGAGGGTTGCGGGGCTGCCTTCTCCAGCCTCATGGGCTACCAGTACCACCAGCGGCGCTGCG
GGAAGCCGCCCTGCGAGGTGGACAGCCCCTCCTTCCCCTGCACCCACTGTGGCAAGACGTACCGATCCAA
GGCTGGCCACGACTACCACGTGCGCTCGGAGCACACGGCCCCCCCCCCTGAGGAGCCCACAGACAAGTCC
CCTGAGGCTGAGGACCCGCTGGGTGTGGAGCGGACCCCAAGCGGGCGTGTCCGCCGCACGTCGGCCCAGG
TGGCGGTGTTCCACCTGCAGGAGATAGCGGAGGACGAGCTGGCCCGCGACTGGACCAAGCGGCGCATGAA
GGATGACCTTGTGCCCGAGACCGCACGGCTCAACTACACTCGACCAGGGCTCCCCACGCTGAACCCCCAG
CTGCTAGAGGCATGGAAGAATGAAGTGAAGGAGAAAGGCCACGTCAACTGTCCCAACGACTGCTGTGAAG
CCATCTACTCCAGCGTGTCCGGACTCAAGGCTCATCTCGCCAGCTGCAGTAAGGGGGCCCACCTGGCAGG
GAAGTACCGCTGTCTGCTGTGTCCGAAGGAGTTCAGTTCTGAGAGTGGCGTCAAATACCACATCCTGAAG
ACCCACGCAGAGAACTGGTTCCGAACATCAGCAGACCCACCTCCCAAACACAGGAGCCAGGACTCATTGG
TGCCCAAGAAGGAAAAGAAGAAAAATCTGGCAGGTGGAAAGAAGCGGGGCCGAAAGCCCAAGGAGCGGAC
CCCAGAGGAGCCTGTGGCCAAGCTGCCCCCGCGCCGGGACGACTGGCCTCCAGGATGCAGAGACAAGGGG
GCCCGGGGCTCCACCGGCCGGAAGGTGGGAGTCAGCAAGGCGCCTGAAAAGTTGCCAACTTTCTTGTACA
AAGTGGTTGATATCGGTAAGCCTATCCCTAACCCTCTCCTCGGTCTCGATTCTACGTAGTAATGAACTAG
TCCGTAACTTGAAAGTATTTCGATTTCTTGGCTTTATATATCTTGTGGAAAGGACGAGCTGGTGTTTCCA
AGGCATACGTTACGCGTTAAGTCGACAATCAACCTCTGGATTACAAAATTTGTGAAAGATTGACTGGTAT
TCTTAACTATGTTGCTCCTTTTACGCTATGTGGATACGCTGCTTTAATGCCTTTGTATCATGCTATTGCT
TCCCGTATGGCTTTCATTTTCTCCTCCTTGTATAAATCCTGGTTGCTGTCTCTTTATGAGGAGTTGTGGC
CCGTTGTCAGGCAACGTGGCGTGGTGTGCACTGTGTTTGCTGACGCAACCCCCACTGGTTGGGGCATTGC
CACCACCTGTCAGCTCCTTTCCGGGACTTTCGCTTTCCCCCTCCCTATTGCCACGGCGGAACTCATCGCC
GCCTGCCTTGCCCGCTGCTGGACAGGGGCTCGGCTGTTGGGCACTGACAATTCCGTGGTGTTGTCGGGGA
AATCATCGTCCTTTCCTTGGCTGCTCGCCTGTGTTGCCACCTGGATTCTGCGCGGGACGTCCTTCTGCTA
CGTCCCTTCGGCCCTCAATCCAGCGGACCTTCCTTCCCGCGGCCTGCTGCCGGCTCTGCGGCCTCTTCCG
CGTCTTCGCCTTCGCCCTCAGACGAGTCGGATCTCCCTTTGGGCCGCCTCCCCGCGTCGACTTTAAGACC
AATGACTTACAAGGCAGCTGTAGATCTTAGCCACTTTTTAAAAGAAAAGGGGGGACTGGAAGGGCTAATT
CACTCCCAACGAAGACAAGATCTGCTTTTTGCTTGTACTGGGTCTCTCTGGTTAGACCAGATCTGAGCCT
GGGAGCTCTCTGGCTAACTAGGGAACCCACTGCTTAAGCCTCAATAAAGCTTGCCTTGAGTGCTTCAAGT
AGTGTGTGCCCGTCTGTTGTGTGACTCTGGTAACTAGAGATCCCTCAGACCCTTTTAGTCAGTGTGGAAA
ATCTCTAGCAGTACGTATAGTAGTTCATGTCATCTTATTATTCAGTATTTATAACTTGCAAAGAAATGAA
TATCAGAGAGTGAGAGGAACTTGTTTATTGCAGCTTATAATGGTTACAAATAAAGCAATAGCATCACAAA
TTTCACAAATAAAGCATTTTTTTCACTGCATTCTAGTTGTGGTTTGTCCAAACTCATCAATGTATCTTAT
CATGTCTGGCTCTAGCTATCCCGCCCCTAACTCCGCCCATCCCGCCCCTAACTCCGCCCAGTTCCGCCCA
TTCTCCGCCCCATGGCTGACTAATTTTTTTTATTTATGCAGAGGCCGAGGCCGCCTCGGCCTCTGAGCTA
TTCCAGAAGTAGTGAGGAGGCTTTTTTGGAGGCCTAGGGACGTACCCAATTCGCCCTATAGTGAGTCGTA
TTACGCGCGCTCACTGGCCGTCGTTTTACAACGTCGTGACTGGGAAAACCCTGGCGTTACCCAACTTAAT
CGCCTTGCAGCACATCCCCCTTTCGCCAGCTGGCGTAATAGCGAAGAGGCCCGCACCGATCGCCCTTCCC
AACAGTTGCGCAGCCTGAATGGCGAATGGG
[124 nt withheld, positions 5561-5684]
C
[91 nt withheld, positions 5686-5776]
A
[49 nt withheld, positions 5778-5826]
CCTTTGACGTTGGAGTCCACGTTCTTT
[37 nt withheld, positions 5854-5890]
ACCCTATCTCGGTCTATTCTTTTGATTTATAAGGGATTTTGCCGATTTCGGCCTATTGGTTAAAAAATGA
GCTGATTTAACAAAAATTTAACGCGAATTTTAACAAAATATTAACGCTTACAATTTAGGTGGCACTTTTC
GGGGAAATGTGCGCGGAACCCCTATTTGTTTATTTTTCTAAATACATTCAAATATGTATCCGCTCATGAG
ACAATAACCCTGATAAATGCTTCAATAATATTGAAAAAGGAAGAGTATGAGTATTCAACATTTCCGTGTC
GCCCTTATTCCCTTTTTTGCGGCATTTTGCCTTCCTGTTTTTGCTCACCCAGAAACGCTGGTGAAAGTAA
AAGATGCTGAAGATCAGTTGGGTGCACGAGTGGGTTACATCGAACTGGATCTCAACAGCGGTAAGATCCT
TGAGAGTTTTCGCCCCGAAGAACGTTTTCCAATGATGAGCACTTTTAAAGTTCTGCTATGTGGCGCGGTA
TTATCCCGTATTGACGCCGGGCAAGAGCAACTCGGTCGCCGCATACACTATTCTCAGAATGACTTGGTTG
AGTACTCACCAGTCACAGAAAAGCATCTTACGGATGGCATGACAGTAAGAGAATTATGCAGTGCTGCCAT
AACCATGAGTGATAACACTGCGGCCAACTTACTTCTGACAACGATCGGAGGACCGAAGGAGCTAACCGCT
TTTTTGCACAACATGGGGGATCATGTAACTCGCCTTGATCGTTGGGAACCGGAGCTGAATGAAGCCATAC
CAAACGACGAGCGTGACACCACGATGCCTGTAGCAATGGCAACAACGTTGCGCAAACTATTAACTGGCGA
ACTACTTACTCTAGCTTCCCGGCAACAATTAATAGACTGGATGGAGGCGGATAAAGTTGCAGGACCACTT
CTGCGCTCGGCCCTTCCGGCTGGCTGGTTTATTGCTGATAAATCTGGAGCCGGTGAGCGTGGGTCTCGCG
GTATCATTGCAGCACTGGGGCCAGATGGTAAGCCCTCCCGTATCGTAGTTATCTACACGACGGGGAGTCA
GGCAACTATGGATGAACGAAATAGACAGATCGCTGAGATAGGTGCCTCACTGATTAAGCATTGGTAACTG
TCAGACCAAGTTTACTCATATATACTTTAGATTGATTTAAAACTTCATTTTTAATTTAAAAGGATCTAGG
TGAAGATCCTTTTTGATAATCTCATGACCAAAATCCCTTAACGTGAGTTTTCGTTCCACTGAGCGTCAGA
CCCCGTAGAAAAGATCAAAGGATCTTCTTGAGATCCTTTTTTTCTGCGCGTAATCTGCTGCTTGCAAACA
AAAAAACCACCGCTACCAGCGGTGGTTTGTTTGCCGGATCAAGAGCTACCAACTCTTTTTCCGAAGGTAA
CTGGCTTCAGCAGAGCGCAGATACCAAATACTGTTCTTCTAGTGTAGCCGTAGTTAGGCCACCACTTCAA
GAACTCTGTAGCACCGCCTACATACCTCGCTCTGCTAATCCTGTTACCAGTGGCTGCTGCCAGTGGCGAT
AAGTCGTGTCTTACCGGGTTGGACTCAAGACGATAGTTACCGGATAAGGCGCAGCGGTCGGGCTGAACGG
GGGGTTCGTGCACACAGCCCAGCTTGGAGCGAACGACCTACACCGAACTGAGATACCTACAGCGTGAGCT
ATGAGAAAGCGCCACGCTTCCCGAAGGGAGAAAGGCGGACAGGTATCCGGTAAGCGGCAGGGTCGGAACA
GGAGAGCGCACGAGGGAGCTTCCAGGGGGAAACGCCTGGTATCTTTATAGTCCTGTCGGGTTTCGCCACC
TCTGACTTGAGCGTCGATTTTTGTGATGCTCGTCAGGGGGGCGGAGCCTATGGAAAAACGCCAGCAACGC
GGCCTTTTTACGGTTCCTGGCCTTTTGCTGGCCTTTTGCTCACATGTTCTTTCCTGCGTTATCCCCTGAT
TCTGTGGATAACCGTATTACCGCCTTTGAGTGAGCTGATACCGCTCGCCGCAGCCGAACGACCGAGCGCA
GCGAGTCAGTGAGCGAGGAAGCGGAAGAGCGCCCAATACGCAAACCGCCTCTCCCCGCGCGTTGGCCGAT
TCATTAATGCAGCTGGCACGACAGGTTTCCCGACTGGAAAGCGGGCAGTGAGCGCAACGCAATTAATGTG
AGTTAGCTCACTCATTAGGCACCCCAGGCTTTACACTTTATGCTTCCGGCTCGTATGTTGTGTGGAATTG
TGAGCGGATAACAATTTCACACAGGAAACAGCTATGACCATGATTACGCCAAGCGCGCAATTAACCCTCA
CTAAAGGGAACAAAAGCTGGAGCTGCAAGCTTAATGTAGTCTTATGCAATACTCTTGTAGTCTTGCAACA
TGGTAACGATGAGTTAGCAACATGCCTTACAAGGAGAGAAAAAGCACCGTGCATGCCGATTGGTGGAAGT
AAGGTGGTACGATCGTGCCTTATTAGGAAGGCAACAGACGGGTCTGACATGGATTGGACGAACCACTGAA
TTGCCGCATTGCAGAGATATTGTATTTAAGTGCCTAGCTCGATACATAAACGGGTCTCTCTGGTTAGACC
AGATCTGAGCCTGGGAGCTCTCTGGCTAACTAGGGAACCCACTGCTTAAGCCTCAATAAAGCTTGCCTTG
AGTGCTTCAAGTAGTGTGTGCCCGTCTGTTGTGTGACTCTGGTAACTAGAGATCCCTCAGACCCTTTTAG
TCAGTGTGGAAAATCTCTAGCAGTGGCGCCCGAACAGGGACTTGAAAGCGAAAGGGAAACCAGAGGAGCT
CTCTCGACGCAGGACTCGGCTTGCTGAAGCGCGCACGGCAAGAGGCGAGGGGCGGCGACTGGTGAGTACG
CCAAAAATTTTGACTAGCGGAGGCTAGAAGGAGAGAGATGGGTGCGAGAGCGTCAGTATTAAGCGGGGGA
GAATTAGATCGCGATGGGAAAAAATTCGGTTAAGGCCAGGGGGAAAGAAAAAATATAAATTAAAACATAT
AGTATGGGCAAGCAGGGAGCTAGAACGATTCGCAGTTAATCCTGGCCTGTTAGAAACATCAGAAGGCTGT
AGACAAATACTGGGACAGCTACAACCATCCCTTCAGACAGGATCAGAAGAACTTAGATCATTATATAATA
CAGTAGCAACCCTCTATTGTGTGCATCAAAGGATAGAGATAAAAGACACCAAGGAAGCTTTAGACAAGAT
AGAGGAAGAGCAAAACAAAAGTAAGACCACCGCACAGCAAGCGGCCGCTGATCTTCAGACCTGGAGGAGG
AGATATGAGGGACAATTGGAGAAGTGAATTATATAAATATAAAGTAGTAAAAATTGAACCATTAGGAGTA
GCACCCACCAAGGCAAAGAGAAGAGTGGTGCAGAGAGAAAAAAGAGCAGTGGGAATAGGAGCTTTGTTCC
TTGGGTTCTTGGGAGCAGCAGGAAGCACTATGGGCGCAGCGTCAATGACGCTGACGGTACAGGCCAGACA
ATTATTGTCTGGTATAGTGCAGCAGCAGAACAATTTGCTGAGGGCTATTGAGGCGCAACAGCATCTGTTG
CAACTCACAGTCTGGGGCATCAAGCAGCTCCAGGCAAGAATCCTGGCTGTGGAAAGATACCTAAAGGATC
AACAGCTCCTGGGGATTTGGGGTTGCTCTGGAAAACTCATTTGCACCACTGCTGTGCCTTGGAATGCTAG
TTGGAGTAATAAATCTCTGGAACAGATTTGGAATCACACGACCTGGATGGAGTGGGACAGAGAAATTAAC
AATTACACAAGCTTAATACACTCCTTAATTGAAGAATCGCAAAACCAGCAAGAAAAGAATGAACAAGAAT
TATTGGAATTAGATAAATGGGCAAGTTTGTGGAATTGGTTTAACATAACAAATTGGCTGTGGTATATAAA
ATTATTCATAATGATAGTAGGAGGCTTGGTAGGTTTAAGAATAGTTTTTGCTGTACTTTCTATAGTGAAT
AGAGTTAGGCAGGGATATTCACCATTATCGTTTCAGACCCACCTCCCAACCCCGAGGGGACCCATGCATT
GCATCTCAATTAGTCAGCAACCAGGTGTGGAAAGTCCCCAGGCTCCCCAGCAGGCAGAAGTATGCAAAGC
ATGCGTCTCAATTAGTCAGCAACCATAGTCCCGCCCCTAACTCCGCCCATCCCGCCCCTAACTCCGCCCA
GTTCCGCCCATTCTCCGCCCCATGGCTGACTAATTTTTTTTATTTATGCAGAGGCCGAGGCCGCCTCGGC
CTCTGAGCTATTCCAGAAGTAGTGAGGAGGCTTTTTTGGAGGCCTAGGCTTTTGCAAAAAGCTTTCTAGA
GGTACCACCGGAGCTTACCATGACCGAGTACAAGCCCACGGTGCGCCTCGCCACCCGCGACGACGTCCCC
AGGGCCGTACGCACCCTCGCCGCCGCGTTCGCCGACTACCCCGCCACGCGCCACACCGTCGATCCGGACC
GCCACATCGAGCGGGTCACCGAGCTGCAAGAACTCTTCCTCACGCGCGTCGGGCTCGACATCGGCAAGGT
GTGGGTCGCGGACGACGGCGCCGCCGTGGCGGTCTGGACCACGCCGGAGAGCGTCGAAGCGGGGGCGGTG
TTCGCCGAGATCGGCCCGCGCATGGCCGAGTTGAGCGGTTCCCGGCTGGCCGCGCAGCAACAGATGGAAG
GCCTCCTGGCGCCGCACCGGCCCAAGGAGCCCGCGTGGTTCCTGGCCACCGTCGGCGTCTCGCCCGACCA
CCAGGGCAAGGGTCTGGGCAGCGCCGTCGTGCTCCCCGGAGTGGAGGCGGCCGAGCGCGCCGGGGTGCCC
GCCTTCCTGGAGACCTCCGCGCCCCGCAACCTCCCCTTCTACGAGCGGCTCGGCTTCACCGTCACCGCCG
ACGTCGAGGTGCCCGAAGGACCGCGCACCTGGTGCATGACCCGCAAGCCCGGTGCCAGTTAACGAATTCT
AGATCTTGAGACAAATGGCAGTATTCATCCACAATTTTAAAAGAAAAGGGGGGATTGGGGGGTACAGTGC
AGGGGAAAGAATAGTAGACATAATAGCAACAGACATACAAACTAAAGAATTACAAAAACAAATTACAAAA
ATTCAAAATTTTCGGGTTTATTACAGGGACAGCAGAGATCCACTTTGGCGCCGGCTCGAGGCCTGCAGGT
GCAAAGATGGATAAAGTTTTAAACAGAGAGGAATCTTTGCAGCTAATGGACCTTCTAGGTCTTGAAAGGA
GTGGGAATT
Features (pLannotate 1.2.2; 34 found; start..end, strand, type, name):
      1..1179    +  promoter       EF-1α promoter: strong constitutive promoter for human elongation factor EF-1α
   1200..1217    +  protein_bind   attB1 (fragment): mutant version of attB; core recombination site for the Gateway® BP reaction BP Clonase™
   1226..3901    +  CDS            ZNF512B: Z512B_HUMAN - Also known as KIAA1196. Experimental evidence at protein level: Swiss-Prot protein existence level 1. May be involved in transcriptional regulation. From Homo sapiens (Human).
   3909..3926    -  protein_bind   attB2 (fragment): mutant version of attB; core recombination site for the Gateway® BP reaction BP Clonase™
   3935..3976    +  CDS            V5 tag: epitope tag from simian virus 5
   3992..4045    +  promoter       U6 promoter (fragment): RNA polymerase III promoter for human U6 snRNA
   4087..4675    +  misc_feature   WPRE: woodchuck hepatitis virus posttranscriptional regulatory element
   4726..4745    +  misc_feature   cPPT/CTS (fragment): central polypurine tract and central termination sequence of HIV-1
   4747..4980    +  LTR            3' LTR (ΔU3): self-inactivating 3' long terminal repeat (LTR) from HIV-1
   5058..5179    +  polyA_signal   SV40 poly(A) signal: SV40 polyadenylation signal
   5219..5354    +  rep_origin     SV40 ori: SV40 origin of replication
   5375..5393    -  promoter       T7 promoter: promoter for bacteriophage T7 RNA polymerase
   5401..5556    +  CDS            lacZα (fragment): LacZα fragment of β-galactosidase; lacZ fragment
   5561..5989    +  rep_origin     f1 ori (sequence partly withheld): f1 bacteriophage origin of replication; arrow indicates direction of (+) strand synthesis
   6042..6146    +  promoter       AmpR promoter: bla
   6147..7007    +  CDS            AmpR: β-lactamase; bla; confers resistance to ampicillin, carbenicillin, and related antibiotics
   7178..7766    +  rep_origin     ori: high-copy-number ColE1/pMB1/pBR322/pUC origin of replication
   7949..8041    +  CDS            lacI (fragment): lac repressor; lacI; The lac repressor binds to the lac operator to inhibit transcription in E. coli. This inhibition can be relieved by adding lactose or isopropyl-β-D-thiogalactopyranoside (IPTG).
   8054..8075    +  protein_bind   CAP binding site: CAP binding activates transcription in the presence of cAMP. E. coli catabolite activator protein
   8090..8120    +  promoter       lac promoter: promoter for the E. coli lac operon
   8124..8146    +  protein_bind   lac operator (fragment): The lac repressor binds to the lac operator to inhibit transcription in E. coli. This inhibition can be relieved by adding lactose or isopropyl-β-D-thiogalactopyranoside (IPTG). lac repressor encoded by lacI
   8189..8207    +  promoter       T3 promoter: promoter for bacteriophage T3 RNA polymerase
   8235..8461    +  promoter       RSV promoter: Rous sarcoma virus enhancer/promoter
   8462..8642    +  LTR            5' LTR (truncated): truncated 5' long terminal repeat (LTR) from HIV-1
   8689..8814    +  misc_feature   HIV-1 Ψ: packaging signal of human immunodeficiency virus type 1
   8798..9161    +  CDS            HIV-1 gag (fragment): gag protein from human immunodeficiency virus 1; gag
   9307..9540    +  misc_feature   RRE: The Rev response element (RRE) of HIV-1 allows for Rev-dependent mRNA export from the nucleus to the cytoplasm.
   9917..9943    +  CDS            Rev (fragment): human immunodeficiency virus 1 (HIV-1) Rev protein; rev; enhances nuclear export of unspliced and incompletely spliced viral mRNAs
   9950..9973    +  promoter       SV40 promoter (fragment): SV40 early promoter
   9974..10045   +  promoter       SV40 promoter (fragment): SV40 enhancer and early promoter
  10069..10204   +  rep_origin     SV40 ori: SV40 origin of replication
  10250..10846   +  CDS            PuroR (fragment): puromycin N-acetyltransferase; pac from Streptomyces; confers resistance to puromycin
  10895..11012   +  misc_feature   cPPT/CTS: central polypurine tract and central termination sequence of HIV-1
  11077..11143   +  CDS            small t antigen (fragment): SV40 (simian virus 40) small t antigen
