[The description below was written by a language model from this plasmid's Addgene catalogue record and pLannotate feature annotations shown in this document.]
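Description:
TFORF3166 is a lentiviral mammalian expression plasmid built on the pLX_TRC317 backbone, carrying the human zinc-finger gene ZNF512B as an open reading frame for overexpression. It belongs to a barcoded transcription factor ORF collection in which each clone carries a unique 24-bp barcode, so that the transcription factor present in a given cell can be identified in pooled screens. The barcode is not annotated as a feature in the sequenced 11,149-nt record, so its position cannot be stated from the table. In bacteria the plasmid is maintained by a high-copy ColE1/pUC-type origin and selected through the β-lactamase (ampicillin resistance) gene. An f1 origin and remnants of the lac region are also present. The depositor notes that the plasmid can recombine during propagation.

The viral portion has a third-generation, self-inactivating layout. An RSV promoter drives a truncated HIV-1 5' LTR, followed by the Ψ packaging signal, a gag fragment, the Rev response element and a cPPT/CTS, and the genome ends in a ΔU3 3' LTR with an SV40 polyadenylation signal downstream. Within this genome, an SV40 early promoter drives puromycin N-acetyltransferase for selection of transduced mammalian cells. The strong constitutive EF-1α promoter then drives the ZNF512B coding sequence, which is flanked by attB1 and attB2 sites left by Gateway cloning and is followed by a C-terminal V5 epitope tag for detection. A WPRE downstream of the cassette enhances transcript expression. A short U6 promoter fragment annotated between the V5 tag and the WPRE has no function stated in the record. The construct is intended for packaging into lentivirus and stable ZNF512B overexpression, for example in pooled directed-differentiation screens.
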