Addgene plasmid #144642: TFORF3166
Purpose: Lentiviral vector for overexpressing transcription factor ORFs with unique 24-bp barcodes. Barcodes facilitate identification of transcription factors in pooled screens.
Depositing lab: Feng Zhang. Depositing organization: Broad Institute. Publication: A transcription factor atlas of directed differentiation. Joung J, Ma S, Tay T, Geiger-Schuller KR, Kirchgatterer PC, Verdine VK, Guo B, Arias-Garcia MA, Allen WE, Singh A, Kuksenko O, Abudayyeh OO, Gootenberg JS, Fu Z, Macrae RK, Buenrostro JD, Regev A, Zhang F. Cell. 2023 Jan 5;186(1):209-229.e26. doi: 10.1016/j.cell.2022.11.026. PubMed 36608654.
Backbone
  Vector backbone: pLX_TRC317
  Backbone manufacturer: Broad Institute Genetic Perturbation Platform
  Backbone size w/o insert (bp): 8264
  Vector type: Mammalian Expression, Lentiviral
  Selectable markers: Puromycin
Growth in bacteria
  Bacterial resistance: Ampicillin, 100 μg/mL
  Growth temperature: 37°C
  Growth strain: NEB Stable
  Copy number: High Copy
Gene/Insert
  Gene/Insert name: ZNF512B
  Species: H. sapiens (human)
  Insert size (bp): 2885
  Entrez Gene: ZNF512B (a.k.a. GM632)
  Promoter: EF1a
  Tag / fusion protein: V5 (C terminal on insert)
  Cloning method: Gateway Cloning
  Sequencing primers: 5′ GGGTGGAGACTGAAGTTAGGCCAG; 3′ CACATAGCGTAAAAGGAGCAACATAG
Resource information
  A portion of this plasmid was derived from a plasmid made by: Broad Institute Genetic Perturbation Platform
Terms and licenses: Academic/Nonprofit Terms; Industry Terms: Not Available to Industry
Depositor comments: NM_020713.2 Please test multiple small colonies in case of plasmid recombination. To make this collection available in a timely manner, a portion of this collection was not fully sequenced by Addgene. If an Addgene verified full plasmid sequence is not available, please contact us prior to placing an order to request the full sequence.
How to cite: TFORF3166 was a gift from Feng Zhang (Addgene plasmid # 144642 ; http://n2t.net/addgene:144642 ; RRID:Addgene_144642)
