>Addgene plasmid #144642 | TFORF3166 | depositor partial sequence | sequence record 286041 | Insert
ATCGATTGATCAACAAGTTTGTACAAAAAAGTTGGCACCATGACGGATCCTTTCTGCGTTGGAGGCCGTC
GGCTCCCGGGGTCCAGCAAGAGTGGTCCCGGGAAGGATGGCAGCCGAAAGGAGGTCCGACTTCCAATGCT
GCATGACCCACCGAAGATGGGGATGCCGGTGGTCCGTGGTGGACAGACAGTGCCCGGCCAGGCCCCTCTC
TGCTTTGACCCGGGAAGTCCAGCCAGTGACAAGACAGAAGGGAAGAAAAAGGGGCGGCCAAAAGCCGAGA
ACCAGGCCCTCCGAGACATTCCTCTCTCCCTGATGAACGACTGGAAGGATGAGTTCAAGGCACACTCGAG
GGTGAAGTGTCCAAACTCAGGGTGCTGGCTGGAGTTCCCCAGCATCTACGGGCTCAAGTACCATTACCAG
CGGTGCCAAGGGGGTGCCATCTCAGATCGCCTGGCCTTCCCCTGCCCCTTCTGCGAGGCCGCATTCACCT
CTAAGACCCAGCTGGAGAAACACCGGATCTGGAACCACATGGACCGACCCCTGCCTGCCTCCAAGCCTGG
GCCCATCAGCAGGCCGGTCACCATCAGCCGGCCTGTTGGGGTCAGCAAGCCCATCGGAGTGAGCAAACCT
GTCACTATTGGCAAACCTGTGGGTGTCAGCAAACCCATTGGCATCAGCAAGCCAGTCTCGGTCGGCAGAC
CCATGCCAGTCACCAAGGCCATCCCGGTCACTAGGCCCGTGCCAGTCACCAAACCTGTCACAGTCAGCAG
GCCCATGCCCGTCACCAAGGCCATGCCGGTCACCAAACCCATCACAGTCACCAAGTCTGTGCCGGTCACC
AAACCCGTACCTGTCACCAAACCCATTACGGTAACAAAGCTTGTGACAGTTACGAAACCCGTGCCGGTCA
CCAAGCCAGTGACAGTCAGCAGGCCCATTGTGGTCAGCAAGCCGGTGACAGTCAGCAGGCCCATTGCTAT
CAGCAGACACACACCGCCCTGCAAAATGGTGCTGCTGACCAGGTCGGAGAACAAAGCACCTCGTGCCACA
GGGAGGAACAGTGGTAAGAAAAGGGCTGCGGACAGCCTGGACACCTGCCCAATTCCACCCAAGCAGGCCA
GGCCAGAGAATGGGGAGTACGGCCCCTCCTCCATGGGCCAGAGCTCGGCCTTCCAGCTGAGTGCAGACAC
CAGCAGTGGCTCCTTGTCGCCAGGCAGCAGGCCGTCAGGGGGCATGGAGGCACTGAAGGCTGCAGGCCCT
GCGTCCCCGCCTGAGGAGGACCCGGAGCGCACAAAGCACAGAAGGAAACAGAAAACACCCAAAAAGTTTA
CAGGGGAGCAGCCATCCATCTCCGGGACCTTTGGGCTCAAAGGCCTGGTCAAAGCTGAGGACAAGGCCCG
AGTTCACCGCTCCAAGAAGCAGGAGGGGCCAGGCCCTGAGGACGCCCGGAAGAAGGTGCCAGCTGCCCCC
ATCACTGTCAGCAAGGAGGCACCGGCCCCTGTGGCCCACCCAGCTCCAGGTGGCCCTGAAGAGCAGTGGC
AGAGGGCCATCCATGAGCGCGGGGAAGCCGTCTGCCCCACCTGCAACGTGGTCACCCGGAAGACTCTCGT
GGGGCTTAAGAAGCACATGGAGGTGTGTCAGAAGCTTCAGGATGCACTCAAGTGCCAGCACTGCCGGAAG
CAGTTCAAGTCCAAAGCCGGCCTCAACTACCACACTATGGCCGAGCACAGTGCCAAGCCCTCTGACGCCG
AGGCCTCCGAAGGGGGCGAGCAGGAGGAGCGCGAGAGGCTGCGCAAGGTGCTGAAGCAGATGGGACGGCT
GCGCTGCCCCCAGGAGGGTTGCGGGGCTGCCTTCTCCAGCCTCATGGGCTACCAGTACCACCAGCGGCGC
TGCGGGAAGCCGCCCTGCGAGGTGGACAGCCCCTCCTTCCCCTGCACCCACTGTGGCAAGACGTACCGAT
CCAAGGCTGGCCACGACTACCACGTGCGCTCGGAGCACACGGCCCCCCCCCCTGAGGAGCCCACAGACAA
GTCCCCTGAGGCTGAGGACCCGCTGGGTGTGGAGCGGACCCCAAGCGGGCGTGTCCGCCGCACGTCGGCC
CAGGTGGCGGTGTTCCACCTGCAGGAGATAGCGGAGGACGAGCTGGCCCGCGACTGGACCAAGCGGCGCA
TGAAGGATGACCTTGTGCCCGAGACCGCACGGCTCAACTACACTCGACCAGGGCTCCCCACGCTGAACCC
CCAGCTGCTAGAGGCATGGAAGAATGAAGTGAAGGAGAAAGGCCACGTCAACTGTCCCAACGACTGCTGT
GAAGCCATCTACTCCAGCGTGTCCGGACTCAAGGCTCATCTCGCCAGCTGCAGTAAGGGGGCCCACCTGG
CAGGGAAGTACCGCTGTCTGCTGTGTCCGAAGGAGTTCAGTTCTGAGAGTGGCGTCAAATACCACATCCT
GAAGACCCACGCAGAGAACTGGTTCCGAACATCAGCAGACCCACCTCCCAAACACAGGAGCCAGGACTCA
TTGGTGCCCAAGAAGGAAAAGAAGAAAAATCTGGCAGGTGGAAAGAAGCGGGGCCGAAAGCCCAAGGAGC
GGACCCCAGAGGAGCCTGTGGCCAAGCTGCCCCCGCGCCGGGACGACTGGCCTCCAGGATGCAGAGACAA
GGGGGCCCGGGGCTCCACCGGCCGGAAGGTGGGAGTCAGCAAGGCGCCTGAAAAGTTGCCAACTTTCTTG
TACAAAGTGGTTGATATCGGTAAGCCTATCCCTAACCCTCTCCTCGGTCTCGATTCTACGTAGTAATGAA
CTAGTCCGTAACTTGAAAGTATTTCGATTTCTTGGCTTTATATATCTTGTGGAAAGGACGAGCTGGTGTT
TCCAAGGCATACGTT
