>Addgene plasmid #144642 | TFORF3166 | depositor partial sequence | sequence record 286042 | Barcode
GCTGGTGTTTCCAAGGCATACGTT
